Addgene plasmid #199454: pCA23-sgRNA vector-U6-sgTS2 (SpCas9)
Purpose: U6-driven sgRNA targeting TS2 sequence (GGAGCTTACTGAGACTCTTC)
Depositing lab: Baohui Chen. Depositing organization: Zhejiang University School of Medicine. Publication: Gene activation guided by nascent RNA-bound transcription factors. Liang Y, Xu H, Cheng T, Fu Y, Huang H, Qian W, Wang J, Zhou Y, Qian P, Yin Y, Xu P, Zou W, Chen B. Nat Commun. 2022 Nov 28;13(1):7329. doi: 10.1038/s41467-022-35041-7. PubMed 36443367.
Backbone
  Vector backbone: pUC19
  Vector type: CRISPR
Growth in bacteria
  Bacterial resistance: Ampicillin, 100 μg/mL
  Growth temperature: 37°C
  Growth strain: NEB Stable
  Copy number: High Copy
Gene/Insert
  Gene/Insert name: TS2 sgRNA
  gRNA/shRNA sequence: GGAGCTTACTGAGACTCTTC
  Species: Synthetic
  Promoter: mouse U6
  Cloning method: Restriction Enzyme; 5′ cloning site unknown (unknown if destroyed)
Terms and licenses: Academic/Nonprofit Terms; Industry Terms: Not Available to Industry
How to cite: pCA23-sgRNA vector-U6-sgTS2 (SpCas9) was a gift from Baohui Chen (Addgene plasmid # 199454 ; http://n2t.net/addgene:199454 ; RRID:Addgene_199454)
