[The description below was written by a language model from this plasmid's Addgene catalogue record and pLannotate feature annotations shown in this document.]
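Description:
pCA23-sgRNA vector-U6-sgTS2 (SpCas9) is a small (about 2.6 kb) CRISPR guide RNA expression plasmid built on a pUC19 backbone. It is propagated in E. coli as a high-copy plasmid through the ColE1/pUC-type origin of replication and selected with ampicillin via the β-lactamase gene and its native promoter. A short fragment of the pBR322 bom region is also detected in the backbone.

The payload is a single synthetic sgRNA directed against a target sequence called TS2, in the format used by Streptococcus pyogenes Cas9. According to the catalogue entry, transcription is driven by a mouse U6 promoter, an RNA polymerase III promoter commonly used to produce short, defined transcripts in mammalian cells. The automated annotation does not call this promoter, although there is an unannotated stretch upstream of the scaffold where it would be expected. The feature table does identify the tracrRNA-derived portion of the SpCas9 guide scaffold, which forms the structure bound by Cas9 or dCas9. A single loxP site lies upstream of the scaffold, and a very short fragment matching an HIV-1 self-inactivating 3' LTR lies downstream. These probably reflect sequence carried over from a parental vector. With no complete LTRs, packaging signal or second loxP site annotated, the plasmid does not appear to be a functional lentiviral or Cre-responsive construct. It encodes no Cas9 and no mammalian selection marker or reporter, so the nuclease or dCas9 effector must be supplied separately, presumably with delivery by transfection. The associated publication concerns gene activation guided by nascent RNA-bound transcription factors, but the record does not state what role the TS2 target plays in that work.
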