Features (pLannotate 1.2.2; 7 found; start..end, strand, type, name):
     28..80      -  misc_feature   bom (fragment): basis of mobility region from pBR322
    455..488     +  protein_bind   loxP: Cre-mediated recombination occurs in the 8-bp core sequence (GCATACAT). Cre recombinase
    613..680     +  misc_RNA       tracrRNA (fragment): trans-activating CRISPR RNA for the Streptococcus pyogenes CRISPR/Cas9 system
    735..756     +  LTR            3' LTR (ΔU3) (fragment): self-inactivating 3' long terminal repeat (LTR) from HIV-1
    821..1409    -  rep_origin     ori: high-copy-number ColE1/pMB1/pBR322/pUC origin of replication
   1580..2440    -  CDS            AmpR: β-lactamase; bla; confers resistance to ampicillin, carbenicillin, and related antibiotics
   2441..2545    -  promoter       AmpR promoter: bla
>Addgene plasmid #199454 | pCA23-sgRNA vector-U6-sgTS2 (SpCas9) | addgene full sequence | sequence record 392201 | Addgene NGS Result
GACGGATCGGGAGATCTCCCGATCCCCTATGGTGCACTCTCAGTACAATCTGCTCTGATGCCGCATAGTT
AAGCCAGTATCTGCTCCCTGCTTGTGTGTTGGAGGTCGCTGAGTAGTGCGCGAGCAAAATTTAAGCTACA
ACAAGGCAAGGCTTGACCGACAATTCCATGAAGAATCTGCTTAGGGTTAGGCGTTTTGCGCTGCTTCGCG
ATGTACGGGCCAGATATACGCGTTGACGTTAGTACCGGGCCCGCTCTAGAGATCCGACGCGCCATCTCTA
GGCCCGCGCCGGCCCCCTCGCACGGACTTGTGGGAGAAGCTCGGCTACTCCCCTGCCCCGGTTAATTTGC
ATATAATATTTCCTAGTAACTATAGAGGCTTAATGTGCGATAAAAGACAGATAATCTGTTCTTTTTAATA
CTAGCTACATTTTACATGATAGGCTTGGATTTCTATAACTTCGTATAGCATACATTATACGAAGTTATAA
ACAGCACAAAAGGAAACTCACCCTAACTGTAAAGTAATTGTGTGTTTTGAGACTATAAGTATCCCTTGGA
GAACCACCTTGTTGGGAGCTTACTGAGACTCTTCGTTTAAGAGCTATGCTGGAAACAGCATAGCAAGTTT
AAATAAGGCTAGTCCGTTATCAACTTGAAAAAGTGGCACCGAGTCGGTGCTTTTTTTCTCGAGTACTAGG
ATCCATTAGGCGGCCGCGTGGATAACCGTATTACGGGCTAATTCACTCCCAACGAACTCACATGTGAGCA
AAAGGCCAGCAAAAGGCCAGGAACCGTAAAAAGGCCGCGTTGCTGGCGTTTTTCCATAGGCTCCGCCCCC
CTGACGAGCATCACAAAAATCGACGCTCAAGTCAGAGGTGGCGAAACCCGACAGGACTATAAAGATACCA
GGCGTTTCCCCCTGGAAGCTCCCTCGTGCGCTCTCCTGTTCCGACCCTGCCGCTTACCGGATACCTGTCC
GCCTTTCTCCCTTCGGGAAGCGTGGCGCTTTCTCATAGCTCACGCTGTAGGTATCTCAGTTCGGTGTAGG
TCGTTCGCTCCAAGCTGGGCTGTGTGCACGAACCCCCCGTTCAGCCCGACCGCTGCGCCTTATCCGGTAA
CTATCGTCTTGAGTCCAACCCGGTAAGACACGACTTATCGCCACTGGCAGCAGCCACTGGTAACAGGATT
AGCAGAGCGAGGTATGTAGGCGGTGCTACAGAGTTCTTGAAGTGGTGGCCTAACTACGGCTACACTAGAA
GAACAGTATTTGGTATCTGCGCTCTGCTGAAGCCAGTTACCTTCGGAAAAAGAGTTGGTAGCTCTTGATC
CGGCAAACAAACCACCGCTGGTAGCGGTGGTTTTTTTGTTTGCAAGCAGCAGATTACGCGCAGAAAAAAA
GGATCTCAAGAAGATCCTTTGATCTTTTCTACGGGGTCTGACGCTCAGTGGAACGAAAACTCACGTTAAG
GGATTTTGGTCATGAGATTATCAAAAAGGATCTTCACCTAGATCCTTTTAAATTAAAAATGAAGTTTTAA
ATCAATCTAAAGTATATATGAGTAAACTTGGTCTGACAGTTACCAATGCTTAATCAGTGAGGCACCTATC
TCAGCGATCTGTCTATTTCGTTCATCCATAGTTGCCTGACTCCCCGTCGTGTAGATAACTACGATACGGG
AGGGCTTACCATCTGGCCCCAGTGCTGCAATGATACCGCGAGAACCACGCTCACCGGCTCCAGATTTATC
AGCAATAAACCAGCCAGCCGGAAGGGCCGAGCGCAGAAGTGGTCCTGCAACTTTATCCGCCTCCATCCAG
TCTATTAATTGTTGCCGGGAAGCTAGAGTAAGTAGTTCGCCAGTTAATAGTTTGCGCAACGTTGTTGCCA
TTGCTACAGGCATCGTGGTGTCACGCTCGTCGTTTGGTATGGCTTCATTCAGCTCCGGTTCCCAACGATC
AAGGCGAGTTACATGATCCCCCATGTTGTGCAAAAAAGCGGTTAGCTCCTTCGGTCCTCCGATCGTTGTC
AGAAGTAAGTTGGCCGCAGTGTTATCACTCATGGTTATGGCAGCACTGCATAATTCTCTTACTGTCATGC
CATCCGTAAGATGCTTTTCTGTGACTGGTGAGTACTCAACCAAGTCATTCTGAGAATAGTGTATGCGGCG
ACCGAGTTGCTCTTGCCCGGCGTCAATACGGGATAATACCGCGCCACATAGCAGAACTTTAAAAGTGCTC
ATCATTGGAAAACGTTCTTCGGGGCGAAAACTCTCAAGGATCTTACCGCTGTTGAGATCCAGTTCGATGT
AACCCACTCGTGCACCCAACTGATCTTCAGCATCTTTTACTTTCACCAGCGTTTCTGGGTGAGCAAAAAC
AGGAAGGCAAAATGCCGCAAAAAAGGGAATAAGGGCGACACGGAAATGTTGAATACTCATACTCTTCCTT
TTTCAATATTATTGAAGCATTTATCAGGGTTATTGTCTCATGAGCGGATACATATTTGAATGTATTTAGA
AAAATAAACAAATAGGGGTTCCGCGCACATTTCCCCGAAAAGTGCCACCTGACGTC
